>Addgene plasmid #14005 | pBS mFgfr1 (CT#92) | addgene partial sequence | sequence record 20203 | T7 5'-TAATACGACTCACTATAGGG-3'
GGCGGCCGCTCTAGAACTAGTGGATCCCCCGGGCTGCAGGAATTCCCGCTCCTGCGGGTACTTTGGCGGG
GCTCTCCGCTGCGGGCGGCGCGGAACGGGAGCCGGAACCCTGGTGCAGCCGCTGCGTGCAGAGGACCCGG
GCTGCGCAGGGAAGCGGGGCCGAGACGTCCGGACTGGACTGAGACTGTGCTTAGCGCATTGCGGCGACCT
CGCCTTTCCCGGCCGCGAGCGCGCGCCGCAGCTGGAAAAGCAGCGGAGACCGAGGACTTTTCTCAGGTCC
CAGGGGCGCACCACAGCCGTGCTGCAGTCAATGCACGCCGGAGCCCCAGGAGGGGTGATGGAACTCGGGC
TGCCAGAAGCCTGAGACGCCGCCACCGCCGCCGCTGCGTACTGGAGAGCGGGGGGCGCACGATCTGGGGA
CCCCGGGCGGCGGACCCGAGCCCTCCCCCCCGCCCCGCCTCCGGGGCACCAGCTTCGGCTCCATTGTTCC
CGCCCGGGCTGGAGGCGCCCGGCTCGGAGTGCCGCCGGGAGTCGTGCCTCGGCCGCGGAGCCCTCGAGAC
CCCATCAGGATCTGAACGGAGCCCGGAGACGAGCGGCGGGAGCGCAAGACACAGACACCCGCCGCGCCAC
GGCGAGCTCTCCAGAGGCGGGACCGCAGCGCCAAGTGAGAGTCAGCTTGCGAAGGCAGACCACGCTCACG
GTGGAATATCCATGGAGGTACG
