[The description below was written by a language model from this plasmid's Addgene catalogue record.]
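Description:
pBS mFgfr1 (CT#92) is a bacterial cloning plasmid that carries a mouse Fgfr1 (fibroblast growth factor receptor 1) insert of about 3.6 kb in a pBS (pBluescript-type) backbone of roughly 3 kb. It is maintained as a high-copy plasmid in E. coli under ampicillin selection. The insert was placed by restriction cloning into an EcoRI site. EcoRI sites are preserved at both ends, so the fragment can be released intact with that single enzyme. Because the same site flanks both ends, the record alone does not establish the orientation of the insert relative to the backbone.

The repository classifies the plasmid as a bacterial expression vector, but the record lists no dedicated expression promoter, tags, reporters or fusion partners. It also does not say whether the insert is the complete coding sequence, a particular splice isoform, or includes untranslated regions. T7 and T3 are listed as the 5′ and 3′ sequencing primers, which fits the usual pBluescript arrangement of opposing phage T7 and T3 promoters on either side of the polylinker. In vectors of this type those promoters allow in vitro transcription of either strand of the insert, commonly to make sense and antisense riboprobes for in situ hybridisation. Such plasmids also serve as a source of the cDNA for subcloning. The record does not state the intended use, so these applications are inferred from the vector design rather than documented. No feature table or sequence annotation was supplied, so element positions cannot be confirmed.
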