Addgene plasmid #14005: pBS mFgfr1 (CT#92)
Depositing lab: Cliff Tabin. Depositing organization: Harvard Medical School.
Backbone
  Vector backbone: pBS
  Backbone size w/o insert (bp): 3000
  Vector type: Bacterial Expression
Growth in bacteria
  Bacterial resistance: Ampicillin, 100 μg/mL
  Growth temperature: 37°C
  Growth strain: DH5alpha
  Copy number: High Copy
Gene/Insert
  Gene/Insert name: Fgfr1
  Species: M. musculus (mouse)
  Insert size (bp): 3600
  Entrez Gene: Fgfr1 (a.k.a. Eask, FGFR-I, FLG, Fgfr-1, Flt-2, Fr1, Hspy, MFR, bFGF-R-1, c-fgr)
  Cloning method: Restriction Enzyme; 5′ cloning site EcoRI (not destroyed); 3′ cloning site EcoRI (not destroyed)
  Sequencing primers: 5′ T7; 3′ T3
Terms and licenses: Academic/Nonprofit Terms; Industry Terms: Not Available to Industry
How to cite: pBS mFgfr1 (CT#92) was a gift from Cliff Tabin (Addgene plasmid # 14005 ; http://n2t.net/addgene:14005 ; RRID:Addgene_14005)
